Addgene plasmid #32167: LHP398 - Ub-K48R/K63R
Depositing lab: Linda Hicke. Depositing organization: Northwestern University.
Backbone
  Vector backbone: N/A
  Vector type: Yeast Expression
  Selectable markers: TRP1
Growth in bacteria
  Bacterial resistance: Ampicillin, 100 μg/mL
  Growth temperature: 37°C
  Growth strain: DH5alpha
  Copy number: High Copy
Gene/Insert
  Gene/Insert name: synthetic yeast Ubiquitin
  Species: S. cerevisiae (budding yeast)
  Mutation: K48R and K63R
  Entrez Gene: UBA1 (a.k.a. YKL210W); UBA2 (a.k.a. YDR390C, UAL1)
  Promoter: CUP1
  Cloning method: Restriction Enzyme; 5′ cloning site none (unknown if destroyed); 3′ cloning site none (unknown if destroyed)
  Sequencing primers: 5′ CUP1 forward
Terms and licenses: Academic/Nonprofit Terms; Industry Terms: Not Available to Industry
Depositor comments: BglII-KpnI K48R/K63R fragment of synthetic yeast Ubiquitin cloned into YEp96 (D. Ecker, U PENN). 2 µm S. cerevisiae replication.
How to cite: LHP398 - Ub-K48R/K63R was a gift from Linda Hicke (Addgene plasmid # 32167 ; http://n2t.net/addgene:32167 ; RRID:Addgene_32167)
