[The description below was written by a language model from this plasmid's Addgene catalogue record.]
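Description:
LHP398 - Ub-K48R/K63R is a yeast expression plasmid that produces a mutant form of ubiquitin in Saccharomyces cerevisiae. The backbone field of the record is empty, but the depositor comments state that a BglII-KpnI fragment of a synthetic yeast ubiquitin gene carrying the two mutations was cloned into YEp96, an episomal shuttle vector. Replication in yeast relies on the 2 µm origin, which normally gives multicopy maintenance, and transformants are selected through the TRP1 auxotrophic marker in trp1 host strains. In E. coli the plasmid is maintained at high copy under ampicillin selection. No feature table is provided, so the exact positions and arrangement of these elements cannot be described further.

The insert is a synthetic ubiquitin coding sequence in which lysines 48 and 63 are both replaced by arginine. Expression is driven by the CUP1 promoter, the copper-inducible metallothionein promoter of yeast, so mutant ubiquitin levels can be raised by adding copper to the medium. Lys48 and Lys63 are the two best-characterised attachment points for polyubiquitin chain extension, classically associated with proteasomal targeting and with non-proteolytic roles such as endocytic trafficking and DNA repair signalling, respectively. Arginine preserves the positive charge but cannot be conjugated, so this variant can still be attached to substrates while blocking chain growth through either residue. Constructs of this type are generally used to test whether a ubiquitin-dependent process requires K48- or K63-linked chains rather than monoubiquitination or other linkages, although the record does not state a specific application. The Entrez links listed point to UBA1 and UBA2, which encode activating enzymes rather than ubiquitin itself, and appear to be an annotation mismatch.
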