>Addgene plasmid #32167 | LHP398 - Ub-K48R/K63R | addgene partial sequence | sequence record 38062 | yCUP1pro-F 5'-CATATAGAAGTCATCGAAAT-3'
TTATGCAGATCTTCGTCAAGACGTTAACCGGTAAAACCATAACTCTAGAAGTTGAATCTTCCGATACCAT
CGACAACGTTAAGTCGAAAATTCAAGACAAGGAAGGCATTCCACCTGATCAACAAAGATTGATCTTTGCC
GGTAGACAGCTCGAGGACGGTAGAACGCTGTCTGATTACAACATTCAGAGGGAGTCGACCTTACATCTTG
TCTTAAGACTAAGAGGTGGTTGAGGTACCAAGATGGCCTTTGGTGGGTTGAAGAAGGAAAAAGACAGAAA
CGACTTAATTACCTACTTGAAAAAAGCCTGTGAGTAAACAGGCCCCTTTTCCTTTGTCGATATCATGTAA
TTAGTTATGTCACGCTTACATTCACGCCCTCCCCCCACATCCGCTCTAACCGAAAAGGAAGGAGTTAGAC
AACCTGAAGTCTAGGTCCCTATTTATTTTTTTATAGTTATGTTAGTATTAAGAACGTTATTTATATTTCA
AATTTTTCTTTTTTTTCTGTACAGACGCGTGTACGCATGTAACATTATACTGAAAACCTTGCTTGAGAAG
GTTTTGGGACGCTCGAAGGCTTTAATTTGCAAGCTTATCGATGATAAGCTGTCAAACATGAGAATTCGGT
CGAAAAAAGAAAAGGAGAGGGCCAAGAGGGAGGGCATTGGTGACTATTGAGCACGTGAGTATACGTGATT
AAGCACACAAAGGCAGCTTGGAGTATGTCTGTTATTAATTTCACAGG
